>Addgene plasmid #37787 | pUASP YFP Rab9E DN | addgene partial sequence | sequence record 59089 | EGFP-C 5'-CATGGTCCTGCTGGAGTTCGTG-3'
GACGGTACCGCGGGCCCGGGATCATCAACAAGTTTGTACAAAAAAGCAGGCTTAATGAGCCAATACGACA
ATCCGTTTAAGATTATCATCCTGGGTGACAGCGGCGTAGGCAAAAACTGCCTGCTGATGCGTTTCTCGGA
TAACCAATTCACCACAAGACACCGGAGCACTCTGGGCATGGATAGAAGGGAGTGCAGCGTGGAGTTTGCC
GATTGGAGGATGGGGAGGATGCTGCAAGTCTGGGACACCTCCGACGACGAGCGCTTCAAATTGCTGAAGG
CGACCCATTGTCGCAGTGCCCATGGCATACTGCTCGTCTACGACATAACGTCGTCCAAAAGTTTCCAAAA
CATCGATGGCTGGATGAAGGAGATACGGCGCCTGTGTCCGGATAAGGTAATTGTCCTGCTGGTGGGCAAC
AAAAGTGATGATCCGAACCATCGCCAGGTGAGCATGGCGCAGGGGTTCAACTATGCCCATCGTCAGTCAA
TCTGCTTTGAAGAGGTTTCCGCCAAAAGTG
