[The description below was written by a language model from this plasmid's Addgene catalogue record.]
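Description:
pUASP YFP Rab9E DN is a Drosophila expression plasmid built on the pUASP backbone (about 9.9 kb without the insert). It is propagated in E. coli under ampicillin selection; the record lists copy number as unknown and does not provide a feature table, so the origin of replication and any fly transformation marker or transposon elements are not documented here. pUASP-type vectors are generally used for GAL4/UAS-driven transgene expression in flies, including the germline. The record accordingly lists the promoter as GAL4-responsive, meaning the insert is transcribed only where a GAL4 driver is present.

The payload is the D. melanogaster small GTPase gene Rab9E (CG32673), introduced by Gateway recombination cloning and fused at its N terminus to a YFP tag supplied by the backbone. The coding sequence carries a T21N substitution, annotated as a dominant-negative mutation. In Rab GTPases, changes of this type in the nucleotide-binding motif typically favour the inactive, GDP-bound state and interfere with the function of the endogenous protein.

By crossing transgenic lines to chosen GAL4 drivers, the fluorescent mutant protein can be expressed in specific tissues or at specific times. This allows Rab9E-dependent membrane trafficking to be perturbed while the tagged protein's subcellular localisation is followed by microscopy. The construct belongs to a systematic collection of tagged Drosophila Rab variants made to survey the function and distribution of the fly Rab family.
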