Addgene plasmid #37787: pUASP YFP Rab9E DN
Depositing lab: Matthew Scott. Depositing organization: Stanford University. Publication: Thirty-one flavors of Drosophila rab proteins. Zhang J, Schulze KL, Hiesinger PR, Suyama K, Wang S, Fish M, Acar M, Hoskins RA, Bellen HJ, Scott MP. Genetics. 2007 Jun;176(2):1307-22. Epub 2007 Apr 3. 10.1534/genetics.106.066761 PubMed 17409086.
Backbone
  Vector backbone: pUASP
  Backbone size w/o insert (bp): 9939
  Vector type: Insect Expression ; Drosophila
Growth in bacteria
  Bacterial resistance: Ampicillin, 100 μg/mL
  Growth temperature: 37°C
  Growth strain: Top10
  Copy number: Unknown
Gene/Insert
  Gene/Insert name: Rab9E
  Species: D. melanogaster (fly)
  Mutation: T21N (dominant negative)
  Entrez Gene: Rab9E (a.k.a. Dmel_CG32673, CG32673, Dmel\CG32673, anon-AE003451.2)
  Promoter: GAL4
  Tag / fusion protein: YFP (N terminal on backbone)
  Cloning method: Gateway Cloning
  Sequencing primers: 5′ EGFP-C; 3′ pUASp-3 5'-AGGTTTAACCAGGGGATGCT
Terms and licenses: Academic/Nonprofit Terms; Industry Terms: Not Available to Industry
How to cite: pUASP YFP Rab9E DN was a gift from Matthew Scott (Addgene plasmid # 37787 ; http://n2t.net/addgene:37787 ; RRID:Addgene_37787)
